>Addgene plasmid #91849 | pGL4.23-IL2RA CaRE4 (minus strand) | addgene full sequence | sequence record 180038 | Addgene NGS Result
GGCCTAACTGGCCGGTACCTGAGCTCGCTAGCCAGTGAGGCGGTACCCACAGAGCCGCGTGGCACTCCTC
AACCTGCTAGAGCAGCCGGCCTCCTGCAGGATGGCTTAAGGACCACCTGGTCCTTGGGGTCTGGGTTCTC
CGGGTCCTGCTGTTCCCTGCAGCCTTCCTTCTACCCCCAGAGCAGCTTGGGGGCATCTTTAGAGAAAGCG
GCAGTGTCGCACCTGCCCCAGCAGCCACAAAACAGAGGAAATTCTGAGCACCTCCGGGCGTGAGTCACCA
TACCACATTCAGGAATTGCCACCTCTGCCCACAGAATCACCCACTCTTTTCTGTTTGGGACCAAAATAGA
TACCTCCTTCAGAAGCCGCTGCTTTCTGTACTCTCAGCAATAAAAAAACAAAGGCTAGGATAGGTGTGTG
CCTCTGAGGCGTGAGGGGGGGCGCGTTTTCTCCCCTGGGAAGGTTTTCAGAGAGAAGTTGTTGCTACAGC
AGTACAGGCAGCTGATGGGTTGAGGGTACAGGAGGAAGAGGGATGGCCTCGGCGGCCAAGCTTAGACACT
AGAGGGTATATAATGGAAGCTCGACTTCCAGCTTGGCAATCCGGTACTGTTGGTAAAGCCACCATGGAAG
ATGCCAAAAACATTAAGAAGGGCCCAGCGCCATTCTACCCACTCGAAGACGGGACCGCCGGCGAGCAGCT
GCACAAAGCCATGAAGCGCTACGCCCTGGTGCCCGGCACCATCGCCTTTACCGACGCACATATCGAGGTG
GACATTACCTACGCCGAGTACTTCGAGATGAGCGTTCGGCTGGCAGAAGCTATGAAGCGCTATGGGCTGA
ATACAAACCATCGGATCGTGGTGTGCAGCGAGAATAGCTTGCAGTTCTTCATGCCCGTGTTGGGTGCCCT
GTTCATCGGTGTGGCTGTGGCCCCAGCTAACGACATCTACAACGAGCGCGAGCTGCTGAACAGCATGGGC
ATCAGCCAGCCCACCGTCGTATTCGTGAGCAAGAAAGGGCTGCAAAAGATCCTCAACGTGCAAAAGAAGC
TACCGATCATACAAAAGATCATCATCATGGATAGCAAGACCGACTACCAGGGCTTCCAAAGCATGTACAC
CTTCGTGACTTCCCATTTGCCACCCGGCTTCAACGAGTACGACTTCGTGCCCGAGAGCTTCGACCGGGAC
AAAACCATCGCCCTGATCATGAACAGTAGTGGCAGTACCGGATTGCCCAAGGGCGTAGCCCTACCGCACC
GCACCGCTTGTGTCCGATTCAGTCATGCCCGCGACCCCATCTTCGGCAACCAGATCATCCCCGACACCGC
TATCCTCAGCGTGGTGCCATTTCACCACGGCTTCGGCATGTTCACCACGCTGGGCTACTTGATCTGCGGC
TTTCGGGTCGTGCTCATGTACCGCTTCGAGGAGGAGCTATTCTTGCGCAGCTTGCAAGACTATAAGATTC
AATCTGCCCTGCTGGTGCCCACACTATTTAGCTTCTTCGCTAAGAGCACTCTCATCGACAAGTACGACCT
AAGCAACTTGCACGAGATCGCCAGCGGCGGGGCGCCGCTCAGCAAGGAGGTAGGTGAGGCCGTGGCCAAA
CGCTTCCACCTACCAGGCATCCGCCAGGGCTACGGCCTGACAGAAACAACCAGCGCCATTCTGATCACCC
CCGAAGGGGACGACAAGCCTGGCGCAGTAGGCAAGGTGGTGCCCTTCTTCGAGGCTAAGGTGGTGGACTT
GGACACCGGTAAGACACTGGGTGTGAACCAGCGCGGCGAGCTGTGCGTCCGTGGCCCCATGATCATGAGC
GGCTACGTTAACAACCCCGAGGCTACAAACGCTCTCATCGACAAGGACGGCTGGCTGCACAGCGGCGACA
TCGCCTACTGGGACGAGGACGAGCACTTCTTCATCGTGGACCGGCTGAAGAGCCTGATCAAATACAAGGG
CTACCAGGTAGCCCCAGCCGAACTGGAGAGCATCCTGCTGCAACACCCCAACATCTTCGACGCCGGGGTC
GCCGGCCTGCCCGACGACGATGCCGGCGAGCTGCCCGCCGCAGTCGTCGTGCTGGAACACGGTAAAACCA
TGACCGAGAAGGAGATCGTGGACTATGTGGCCAGCCAGGTTACAACCGCCAAGAAGCTGCGCGGTGGTGT
TGTGTTCGTGGACGAGGTGCCTAAAGGACTGACCGGCAAGTTGGACGCCCGCAAGATCCGCGAGATTCTC
ATTAAGGCCAAGAAGGGCGGCAAGATCGCCGTGTAATAATTCTAGAGTCGGGGCGGCCGGCCGCTTCGAG
CAGACATGATAAGATACATTGATGAGTTTGGACAAACCACAACTAGAATGCAGTGAAAAAAATGCTTTAT
TTGTGAAATTTGTGATGCTATTGCTTTATTTGTAACCATTATAAGCTGCAATAAACAAGTTAACAACAAC
AATTGCATTCATTTTATGTTTCAGGTTCAGGGGGAGGTGTGGGAGGTTTTTTAAAGCAAGTAAAACCTCT
ACAAATGTGGTAAAATCGATAAGGATCCGTCGACCGATGCCCTTGAGAGCCTTCAACCCAGTCAGCTCCT
TCCGGTGGGCGCGGGGCATGACTATCGTCGCCGCACTTATGACTGTCTTCTTTATCATGCAACTCGTAGG
ACAGGTGCCGGCAGCGCTCTTCCGCTTCCTCGCTCACTGACTCGCTGCGCTCGGTCGTTCGGCTGCGGCG
AGCGGTATCAGCTCACTCAAAGGCGGTAATACGGTTATCCACAGAATCAGGGGATAACGCAGGAAAGAAC
ATGTGAGCAAAAGGCCAGCAAAAGGCCAGGAACCGTAAAAAGGCCGCGTTGCTGGCGTTTTTCCATAGGC
TCCGCCCCCCTGACGAGCATCACAAAAATCGACGCTCAAGTCAGAGGTGGCGAAACCCGACAGGACTATA
AAGATACCAGGCGTTTCCCCCTGGAAGCTCCCTCGTGCGCTCTCCTGTTCCGACCCTGCCGCTTACCGGA
TACCTGTCCGCCTTTCTCCCTTCGGGAAGCGTGGCGCTTTCTCATAGCTCACGCTGTAGGTATCTCAGTT
CGGTGTAGGTCGTTCGCTCCAAGCTGGGCTGTGTGCACGAACCCCCCGTTCAGCCCGACCGCTGCGCCTT
ATCCGGTAACTATCGTCTTGAGTCCAACCCGGTAAGACACGACTTATCGCCACTGGCAGCAGCCACTGGT
AACAGGATTAGCAGAGCGAGGTATGTAGGCGGTGCTACAGAGTTCTTGAAGTGGTGGCCTAACTACGGCT
ACACTAGAAGAACAGTATTTGGTATCTGCGCTCTGCTGAAGCCAGTTACCTTCGGAAAAAGAGTTGGTAG
CTCTTGATCCGGCAAACAAACCACCGCTGGTAGCGGTGGTTTTTTTGTTTGCAAGCAGCAGATTACGCGC
AGAAAAAAAGGATCTCAAGAAGATCCTTTGATCTTTTCTACGGGGTCTGACGCTCAGTGGAACGAAAACT
CACGTTAAGGGATTTTGGTCATGAGATTATCAAAAAGGATCTTCACCTAGATCCTTTTAAATTAAAAATG
AAGTTTTAAATCAATCTAAAGTATATATGAGTAAACTTGGTCTGACAGCGGCCGCAAATGCTAAACCACT
GCAGTGGTTACCAGTGCTTGATCAGTGAGGCACCGATCTCAGCGATCTGCCTATTTCGTTCGTCCATAGT
GGCCTGACTCCCCGTCGTGTAGATCACTACGATTCGTGAGGGCTTACCATCAGGCCCCAGCGCAGCAATG
ATGCCGCGAGAGCCGCGTTCACCGGCCCCCGATTTGTCAGCAATGAACCAGCCAGCAGGGAGGGCCGAGC
GAAGAAGTGGTCCTGCTACTTTGTCCGCCTCCATCCAGTCTATGAGCTGCTGTCGTGATGCTAGAGTAAG
AAGTTCGCCAGTGAGTAGTTTCCGAAGAGTTGTGGCCATTGCTACTGGCATCGTGGTATCACGCTCGTCG
TTCGGTATGGCTTCGTTCAACTCTGGTTCCCAGCGGTCAAGCCGGGTCACATGATCACCCATATTATGAA
GAAATGCAGTCAGCTCCTTAGGGCCTCCGATCGTTGTCAGAAGTAAGTTGGCCGCGGTGTTGTCGCTCAT
GGTAATGGCAGCACTACACAATTCTCTTACCGTCATGCCATCCGTAAGATGCTTTTCCGTGACCGGCGAG
TACTCAACCAAGTCGTTTTGTGAGTAGTGTATACGGCGACCAAGCTGCTCTTGCCCGGCGTCTATACGGG
ACAACACCGCGCCACATAGCAGTACTTTGAAAGTGCTCATCATCGGGAATCGTTCTTCGGGGCGGAAAGA
CTCAAGGATCTTGCCGCTATTGAGATCCAGTTCGATATAGCCCACTCTTGCACCCAGTTGATCTTCAGCA
TCTTTTACTTTCACCAGCGTTTCGGGGTGTGCAAAAACAGGCAAGCAAAATGCCGCAAAGAAGGGAATGA
GTGCGACACGAAAATGTTGGATGCTCATACTCGTCCTTTTTCAATATTATTGAAGCATTTATCAGGGTTA
CTAGTACGTCTCTCAAGGATAAGTAAGTAATATTAAGGTACGGGAGGTATTGGACAGGCCGCAATAAAAT
ATCTTTATTTTCATTACATCTGTGTGTTGGTTTTTTGTGTGAATCGATAGTACTAACATACGCTCTCCAT
CAAAACAAAACGAAACAAAACAAACTAGCAAAATAGGCTGTCCCCAGTGCAAGTGCAGGTGCCAGAACAT
TTCTCT
Features (pLannotate 1.2.2; 10 found; start..end, strand, type, name):
    560..591     +  promoter       minP: minimal TATA-box promoter with low basal activity
    624..2276    +  CDS            luciferase: firefly luciferase synthetic luc2 version of the luciferase gene
   2320..2441    -  polyA_signal   SV40 poly(A) signal: SV40 polyadenylation signal
   2464..2532    -  CDS            large T antigen (fragment): large T antigen from SV40 (simian virus 40)
   2548..2680    +  CDS            TcR (fragment): tetracycline efflux protein; tet; confers resistance to tetracycline
   2860..3448    -  rep_origin     ori: high-copy-number ColE1/pMB1/pBR322/pUC origin of replication
   3648..4508    -  CDS            AmpR: β-lactamase confers resistance to ampicillin, carbenicillin, and related antibiotics
   4509..4550    -  promoter       AmpR promoter (fragment): bla
   4613..4661    +  polyA_signal   poly(A) signal: synthetic polyadenylation signal
   4675..4766    +  misc_feature   pause site: RNA polymerase II transcriptional pause signal from the human α2 globin gene
