[The description below was written by a language model from this plasmid's Addgene catalogue record and pLannotate feature annotations shown in this document.]
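Description:
pGL4.23-IL2RA CaRE4 (minus strand) is a firefly luciferase enhancer-reporter plasmid built on Promega's pGL4.23 backbone for transfection into mammalian cells. It is maintained in E. coli through a high-copy ColE1/pUC-type origin and selected with ampicillin via the β-lactamase (AmpR) gene. The sequenced plasmid is about 4.8 kb, consistent with the roughly 4.3 kb backbone plus a 500 bp insert.

The insert is a 500 bp human genomic segment from the IL2RA (CD25) locus, designated CaRE4. It was made from a synthetic gene fragment, inserted by Gibson assembly, and reported to match the reference sequence exactly. "Minus strand" indicates the orientation in which the element was cloned. The feature table does not annotate the insert itself, but the unannotated stretch preceding the minimal promoter is where it would be expected to lie. Downstream sits minP, a minimal TATA-box promoter with low basal activity, driving the synthetic luc2 firefly luciferase coding sequence, which is terminated by the SV40 polyadenylation signal. Because minP alone gives little transcription, luciferase output reflects the enhancer activity contributed by the cloned fragment. A synthetic poly(A) signal and an RNA polymerase II pause site from the human α2 globin gene lie upstream of the cloning region, where they reduce spurious read-through transcription from the backbone into the reporter. The short large T antigen and tetracycline-resistance annotations are fragment matches in backbone sequence, not functional genes.

The plasmid serves as a luciferase reporter for testing the regulatory activity of this IL2RA enhancer. It comes from work that used CRISPR activation to find stimulation-responsive immune enhancers.
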