Addgene plasmid #91849: pGL4.23-IL2RA CaRE4 (minus strand)
Purpose: Luciferase reporter for IL2RA enhancer (IGI-P0626)
Depositing lab: Jacob Corn. Publication: Discovery of stimulation-responsive immune enhancers with CRISPR activation. Simeonov DR, Gowen BG, Boontanrart M, Roth TL, Gagnon JD, Mumbach MR, Satpathy AT, Lee Y, Bray NL, Chan AY, Lituiev DS, Nguyen ML, Gate RE, Subramaniam M, Li Z, Woo JM, Mitros T, Ray GJ, Curie GL, Naddaf N, Chu JS, Ma H, Boyer E, Van Gool F, Huang H, Liu R, Tobin VR, Schumann K, Daly MJ, Farh KK, Ansel KM, Ye CJ, Greenleaf WJ, Anderson MS, Bluestone JA, Chang HY, Corn JE, Marson A. Nature. 2017 Sep 7;549(7670):111-115. doi: 10.1038/nature23875. Epub 2017 Aug 30. PubMed 28854172.
Backbone
  Vector backbone: pGL4.23
  Backbone manufacturer: Promega
  Backbone size w/o insert (bp): 4283
  Vector type: Mammalian Expression, Luciferase
Growth in bacteria
  Bacterial resistance: Ampicillin, 100 μg/mL
  Growth temperature: 37°C
  Growth strain: DH5alpha
  Copy number: High Copy
Gene/Insert
  Gene/Insert name: IL2RA CaRE4 (minus strand)
  Species: H. sapiens (human)
  Insert size (bp): 500
  Mutation: Perfect match to reference sequence
  Entrez Gene: IL2RA (a.k.a. CD25, IDDM10, IL2R, IMD41, TCGFR, p55)
  Cloning method: Gibson Cloning
Terms and licenses: Academic/Nonprofit Terms; Industry Terms: Not Available to Industry
Depositor comments: Cloned from gBlock
How to cite: pGL4.23-IL2RA CaRE4 (minus strand) was a gift from Jacob Corn (Addgene plasmid # 91849 ; http://n2t.net/addgene:91849 ; RRID:Addgene_91849)
